Addgene plasmid #186601: Rtn2b-NTD1-271-mNeon
Purpose: Encodes human Reticulon 2 isoform B N-terminal domain aa 1 to 271 fused to mNeonGreen
Depositing lab: Gia Voeltz. Depositing organization: University of Colorado, Boulder. Publication: The ER ladder is a unique morphological feature of developing mammalian axons. Zamponi E, Meehl JB, Voeltz GK. Dev Cell. 2022 Jun 6;57(11):1369-1382.e6. doi: 10.1016/j.devcel.2022.05.002. Epub 2022 May 23. PubMed 35609616.
Backbone
  Vector backbone: mNeonGreen-N1
  Total vector size (bp): 5512
  Vector type: Mammalian Expression
Growth in bacteria
  Bacterial resistance: Kanamycin, 50 μg/mL
  Growth temperature: 37°C
  Growth strain: DH5alpha
  Copy number: Unknown
Gene/Insert
  Gene/Insert name: Human Reticulon 2 isoform B amino acids 1 to 271 (alt name: Rtn2b-NTD1-271)
  Species: H. sapiens (human)
  Insert size (bp): 813
  GenBank ID: NM_206900.3
  Entrez Gene: RTN2 (a.k.a. NSP2, NSPL1, NSPLI, SPG12)
  Promoter: CMV
  Tag / fusion protein: mNeonGreen (C terminal on backbone)
  Cloning method: Restriction Enzyme; 5′ cloning site XhoI (not destroyed); 3′ cloning site KpnI (not destroyed)
  Sequencing primers: 5′ CAAATGGGCGGTAGGCGTGTA; 3′ AGCCAAAGATGTGTAACTCATGTGTC
Terms and licenses: Academic/Nonprofit Terms; Industry Terms: Not Available to Industry
How to cite: Rtn2b-NTD1-271-mNeon was a gift from Gia Voeltz (Addgene plasmid # 186601 ; http://n2t.net/addgene:186601 ; RRID:Addgene_186601)
