[The description below was written by a language model from this plasmid's Addgene catalogue record and pLannotate feature annotations shown in this document.]
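Description:
Rtn2b-NTD1-271-mNeon is a 5,512 bp mammalian expression plasmid built on the mNeonGreen-N1 backbone, an N1-style vector in which an inserted coding sequence is fused in frame to the N-terminus of a fluorescent protein. It is propagated in E. coli through a high-copy ColE1/pUC-type origin and selected with kanamycin. The single NeoR/KanR (aminoglycoside phosphotransferase) gene is preceded by both a bacterial bla promoter and the SV40 enhancer/early promoter and is followed by the HSV TK polyadenylation signal. It therefore confers kanamycin resistance in bacteria and can also support G418 selection in mammalian cells. An f1 origin is present as well. Short fragments annotated as ble, SV40 large T antigen and bGH poly(A) appear to be partial matches within standard backbone sequence rather than functional elements.

The payload is an 813 bp fragment of human RTN2 encoding amino acids 1 to 271 of Reticulon 2 isoform B, the N-terminal domain of the protein. It was cloned between the XhoI and KpnI sites of the multiple cloning site, and both sites were retained. A short stretch of residual polylinker joins this fragment to mNeonGreen, a bright, rapidly maturing monomeric green/yellow fluorescent protein, which sits at the C-terminus of the fusion. Transcription is driven by the human cytomegalovirus immediate early enhancer and promoter and terminated by the SV40 poly(A) signal, giving strong constitutive expression in transfected mammalian cells.

The construct is suited to live or fixed fluorescence imaging of where the isolated Rtn2b N-terminal domain localizes. It was deposited with a study of endoplasmic reticulum morphology in developing mammalian axons, where a truncation like this would help dissect which regions of the protein contribute to its localization or function.
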