Features (pLannotate 1.2.2; 16 found; start..end, strand, type, name):
      2..814     +  CDS            RTN2 (fragment): RTN2_HUMAN - Also known as NSPL1. Experimental evidence at protein level: Swiss-Prot protein existence level 1. Inhibits amyloid precursor protein processing, probably by blocking BACE1 activity (PubMed:15286784). Enhances trafficking of the glutamate transporter SLC1A1/EAAC1 from the endoplasmic reticulum to the cell surface (By similarity). Plays a role in the translocation of SLC2A4/GLUT4 from intracellular membranes to the cell membrane which facilitates the uptake of glucose into the cell (By similarity). From Homo sapiens (Human).
    817..843     +  misc_feature   MCS (fragment): multiple cloning site
    851..1558    +  CDS            mNeonGreen: mNeonGreen is a basic (constitutively fluorescent) green/yellow fluorescent protein published in 2013, derived from Branchiostoma lanceolatum. It is reported to be a very rapidly-maturing monomer with moderate acid sensitivity.
   1577..1660    +  CDS            large T antigen (fragment): large T antigen from SV40 (simian virus 40)
   1683..1804    +  polyA_signal   SV40 poly(A) signal: SV40 polyadenylation signal
   1838..2266    -  rep_origin     f1 ori (sequence partly withheld): f1 bacteriophage origin of replication; arrow indicates direction of (+) strand synthesis
   2293..2397    +  promoter       AmpR promoter: bla
   2399..2756    +  promoter       SV40 promoter: SV40 enhancer and early promoter
   2791..3585    +  CDS            NeoR/KanR: aminoglycoside phosphotransferase from Tn5; aph(3')-II (or nptII); confers resistance to neomycin, kanamycin, and G418 (Geneticin®)
   3606..3758    +  CDS            ble (fragment): BLE_KLEPN - Experimental evidence at protein level: Swiss-Prot protein existence level 1. Binding protein with a strong affinity to the bleomycin family of antibiotics. Binds to CL990; an antimitotic-antibiotic compound. From Klebsiella pneumoniae.
   3817..3864    +  polyA_signal   HSV TK poly(A) signal: herpes simplex virus thymidine kinase polyadenylation signal (Cole and Stacy, 1985)
   3955..3971    -  polyA_signal   bGH poly(A) signal (fragment): bovine growth hormone polyadenylation signal
   4193..4781    +  rep_origin     ori: high-copy-number ColE1/pMB1/pBR322/pUC origin of replication
   4956..5259    +  enhancer       CMV enhancer: human cytomegalovirus immediate early enhancer
   5260..5463    +  promoter       CMV promoter: human cytomegalovirus (CMV) immediate early promoter
   5486..1       +  misc_feature   MCS (fragment) (across the origin): multiple cloning site
>Addgene plasmid #186601 | Rtn2b-NTD1-271-mNeon | addgene full sequence | sequence record 369195 | Addgene NGS Result
GATGGGGCAGGTCCTGCCGGTCTTCGCCCACTGCAAAGAAGCTCCGTCTACAGCCTCCTCAACTCCTGAT
TCCACAGAAGGAGGGAACGACGACTCTGATTTTCGAGAGCTGCACACAGCCCGGGAATTCTCAGAGGAGG
ACGAGGAGGAGACCACGTCGCAGGACTGGGGCACCCCCCGGGAGCTGACCTTCTCCTACATCGCCTTTGA
TGGTGTAGTGGGCTCCGGGGGCCGCAGGGATTCAACTGCCCGCCGCCCCCGCCCCCAGGGCCGCTCAGTC
TCGGAACCACGAGACCAGCACCCTCAGCCCAGCCTGGGCGACAGCTTGGAGAGCATCCCCAGCCTGAGCC
AATCCCCGGAGCCTGGACGACGGGGTGATCCTGACACCGCGCCTCCATCCGAGCGCCCTCTGGAAGACCT
GAGGCTTCGGTTGGACCATCTGGGCTGGGTGGCCCGGGGAACGGGATCCGGGGAGGACTCTTCCACCAGC
AGCTCCACCCCGCTGGAAGACGAAGAACCCCAAGAACCCAACAGATTGGAGACAGGAGAAGCTGGGGAAG
AACTGGACCTACGACTCCGACTTGCTCAGCCCTCATCGCCCGAGGTCTTGACTCCCCAGCTCAGTCCGGG
CTCTGGGACACCCCAGGCCGGTACTCCGTCCCCATCCCGATCGCGAGATTCGAACTCTGGGCCCGAAGAG
CCATTGCTGGAAGAGGAAGAAAAGCAGTGGGGGCCACTGGAGCGAGAGCCAGTAAGGGGACAGTGCCTCG
ATAGCACGGACCAATTAGAATTCACGGTGGAGCCACGCCTTCTACGGGTACCGCGGGCCCGGGATCCACC
GGTCGCCACCATGGTGAGCAAGGGCGAGGAGGATAACATGGCCTCTCTCCCAGCGACACATGAGTTACAC
ATCTTTGGCTCCATCAACGGTGTGGACTTTGACATGGTGGGTCAGGGCACCGGCAATCCAAATGATGGTT
ATGAGGAGTTAAACCTGAAGTCCACCAAGGGTGACCTCCAGTTCTCCCCCTGGATTCTGGTCCCTCATAT
CGGGTATGGCTTCCATCAGTACCTGCCCTACCCTGACGGGATGTCGCCTTTCCAGGCCGCCATGGTAGAT
GGCTCCGGCTACCAAGTCCATCGCACAATGCAGTTTGAAGATGGTGCCTCCCTTACTGTTAACTACCGCT
ACACCTACGAGGGAAGCCACATCAAAGGAGAGGCCCAGGTGAAGGGGACTGGTTTCCCTGCTGACGGTCC
TGTGATGACCAACTCGCTGACCGCTGCGGACTGGTGCAGGTCGAAGAAGACTTACCCCAACGACAAAACC
ATCATCAGTACCTTTAAGTGGAGTTACACCACTGGAAATGGCAAGCGCTACCGGAGCACTGCGCGGACCA
CCTACACCTTTGCCAAGCCAATGGCGGCTAACTATCTGAAGAACCAGCCGATGTACGTGTTCCGTAAGAC
GGAGCTCAAGCACTCCAAGACCGAGCTCAACTTCAAGGAGTGGCAAAAGGCCTTTACCGATGTGATGGGC
ATGGACGAGCTGTACAAGTAAGCGGCCGCGACTCTAGATCATAATCAGCCATACCACATTTGTAGAGGTT
TTACTTGCTTTAAAAAACCTCCCACACCTCCCCCTGAACCTGAAACATAAAATGAATGCAATTGTTGTTG
TTAACTTGTTTATTGCAGCTTATAATGGTTACAAATAAAGCAATAGCATCACAAATTTCACAAATAAAGC
ATTTTTTTCACTGCATTCTAGTTGTGGTTTGTCCAAACTCATCAATGTATCTTAAGGCGTAAATTGTAAG
CGTTAATATTTTGTTAAAATTCGCGTTAAATTTTTGTTAAATCAGCTCATTTTTTAACCAATAGGCCGAA
ATCGGCAAAATCCCTTATAAATCAAAAGAATAGACCGAGATAGGGT
[37 nt withheld, positions 1937-1973]
AAAGAACGTGGACTCCAACGTCAAAGG
[49 nt withheld, positions 2001-2049]
T
[91 nt withheld, positions 2051-2141]
G
[124 nt withheld, positions 2143-2266]
CAGGTGGCACTTTTCGGGGAAATGTGCGCGGAACCCCTATTTGTTTATTTTTCTAAATACATTCAAATAT
GTATCCGCTCATGAGACAATAACCCTGATAAATGCTTCAATAATATTGAAAAAGGAAGAGTCCTGAGGCG
GAAAGAACCAGCTGTGGAATGTGTGTCAGTTAGGGTGTGGAAAGTCCCCAGGCTCCCCAGCAGGCAGAAG
TATGCAAAGCATGCATCTCAATTAGTCAGCAACCAGGTGTGGAAAGTCCCCAGGCTCCCCAGCAGGCAGA
AGTATGCAAAGCATGCATCTCAATTAGTCAGCAACCATAGTCCCGCCCCTAACTCCGCCCATCCCGCCCC
TAACTCCGCCCAGTTCCGCCCATTCTCCGCCCCATGGCTGACTAATTTTTTTTATTTATGCAGAGGCCGA
GGCCGCCTCGGCCTCTGAGCTATTCCAGAAGTAGTGAGGAGGCTTTTTTGGAGGCCTAGGCTTTTGCAAA
GATCGATCAAGAGACAGGATGAGGATCGTTTCGCATGATTGAACAAGATGGATTGCACGCAGGTTCTCCG
GCCGCTTGGGTGGAGAGGCTATTCGGCTATGACTGGGCACAACAGACAATCGGCTGCTCTGATGCCGCCG
TGTTCCGGCTGTCAGCGCAGGGGCGCCCGGTTCTTTTTGTCAAGACCGACCTGTCCGGTGCCCTGAATGA
ACTGCAAGACGAGGCAGCGCGGCTATCGTGGCTGGCCACGACGGGCGTTCCTTGCGCAGCTGTGCTCGAC
GTTGTCACTGAAGCGGGAAGGGACTGGCTGCTATTGGGCGAAGTGCCGGGGCAGGATCTCCTGTCATCTC
ACCTTGCTCCTGCCGAGAAAGTATCCATCATGGCTGATGCAATGCGGCGGCTGCATACGCTTGATCCGGC
TACCTGCCCATTCGACCACCAAGCGAAACATCGCATCGAGCGAGCACGTACTCGGATGGAAGCCGGTCTT
GTCGATCAGGATGATCTGGACGAAGAGCATCAGGGGCTCGCGCCAGCCGAACTGTTCGCCAGGCTCAAGG
CGAGCATGCCCGACGGCGAGGATCTCGTCGTGACCCATGGCGATGCCTGCTTGCCGAATATCATGGTGGA
AAATGGCCGCTTTTCTGGATTCATCGACTGTGGCCGGCTGGGTGTGGCGGACCGCTATCAGGACATAGCG
TTGGCTACCCGTGATATTGCTGAAGAGCTTGGCGGCGAATGGGCTGACCGCTTCCTCGTGCTTTACGGTA
TCGCCGCTCCCGATTCGCAGCGCATCGCCTTCTATCGCCTTCTTGACGAGTTCTTCTGAGCGGGACTCTG
GGGTTCGAAATGACCGACCAAGCGACGCCCAACCTGCCATCACGAGATTTCGATTCCACCGCCGCCTTCT
ATGAAAGGTTGGGCTTCGGAATCGTTTTCCGGGACGCCGGCTGGATGATCCTCCAGCGCGGGGATCTCAT
GCTGGAGTTCTTCGCCCACCCTAGGGGGAGGCTAACTGAAACACGGAAGGAGACAATACCGGAAGGAACC
CGCGCTATGACGGCAATAAAAAGACAGAATAAAACGCACGGTGTTGGGTCGTTTGTTCATAAACGCGGGG
TTCGGTCCCAGGGCTGGCACTCTGTCGATACCCCACCGAGACCCCATTGGGGCCAATACGCCCGCGTTTC
TTCCTTTTCCCCACCCCACCCCCCAAGTTCGGGTGAAGGCCCAGGGCTCGCAGCCAACGTCGGGGCGGCA
GGCCCTGCCATAGCCTCAGGTTACTCATATATACTTTAGATTGATTTAAAACTTCATTTTTAATTTAAAA
GGATCTAGGTGAAGATCCTTTTTGATAATCTCATGACCAAAATCCCTTAACGTGAGTTTTCGTTCCACTG
AGCGTCAGACCCCGTAGAAAAGATCAAAGGATCTTCTTGAGATCCTTTTTTTCTGCGCGTAATCTGCTGC
TTGCAAACAAAAAAACCACCGCTACCAGCGGTGGTTTGTTTGCCGGATCAAGAGCTACCAACTCTTTTTC
CGAAGGTAACTGGCTTCAGCAGAGCGCAGATACCAAATACTGTTCTTCTAGTGTAGCCGTAGTTAGGCCA
CCACTTCAAGAACTCTGTAGCACCGCCTACATACCTCGCTCTGCTAATCCTGTTACCAGTGGCTGCTGCC
AGTGGCGATAAGTCGTGTCTTACCGGGTTGGACTCAAGACGATAGTTACCGGATAAGGCGCAGCGGTCGG
GCTGAACGGGGGGTTCGTGCACACAGCCCAGCTTGGAGCGAACGACCTACACCGAACTGAGATACCTACA
GCGTGAGCTATGAGAAAGCGCCACGCTTCCCGAAGGGAGAAAGGCGGACAGGTATCCGGTAAGCGGCAGG
GTCGGAACAGGAGAGCGCACGAGGGAGCTTCCAGGGGGAAACGCCTGGTATCTTTATAGTCCTGTCGGGT
TTCGCCACCTCTGACTTGAGCGTCGATTTTTGTGATGCTCGTCAGGGGGGCGGAGCCTATGGAAAAACGC
CAGCAACGCGGCCTTTTTACGGTTCCTGGCCTTTTGCTGGCCTTTTGCTCACATGTTCTTTCCTGCGTTA
TCCCCTGATTCTGTGGATAACCGTATTACCGCCATGCATTAGTTATTAATAGTAATCAATTACGGGGTCA
TTAGTTCATAGCCCATATATGGAGTTCCGCGTTACATAACTTACGGTAAATGGCCCGCCTGGCTGACCGC
CCAACGACCCCCGCCCATTGACGTCAATAATGACGTATGTTCCCATAGTAACGCCAATAGGGACTTTCCA
TTGACGTCAATGGGTGGAGTATTTACGGTAAACTGCCCACTTGGCAGTACATCAAGTGTATCATATGCCA
AGTACGCCCCCTATTGACGTCAATGACGGTAAATGGCCCGCCTGGCATTATGCCCAGTACATGACCTTAT
GGGACTTTCCTACTTGGCAGTACATCTACGTATTAGTCATCGCTATTACCATGGTGATGCGGTTTTGGCA
GTACATCAATGGGCGTGGATAGCGGTTTGACTCACGGGGATTTCCAAGTCTCCACCCCATTGACGTCAAT
GGGAGTTTGTTTTGGCACCAAAATCAACGGGACTTTCCAAAATGTCGTAACAACTCCGCCCCATTGACGC
AAATGGGCGGTAGGCGTGTACGGTGGGAGGTCTATATAAGCAGAGCTGGTTTAGTGAACCGTCAGATCCG
CTAGCGCTACCGGACTCAGATCTCGA
